>Addgene plasmid #144083 | TFORF1153 | addgene full sequence | sequence record 396167 | Addgene NGS Result
TTAATGTAGTCTTATGCAATACTCTTGTAGTCTTGCAACATGGTAACGATGAGTTAGCAACATGCCTTAC
AAGGAGAGAAAAAGCACCGTGCATGCCGATTGGTGGAAGTAAGGTGGTACGATCGTGCCTTATTAGGAAG
GCAACAGACGGGTCTGACATGGATTGGACGAACCACTGAATTGCCGCATTGCAGAGATATTGTATTTAAG
TGCCTAGCTCGATACATAAACGGGTCTCTCTGGTTAGACCAGATCTGAGCCTGGGAGCTCTCTGGCTAAC
TAGGGAACCCACTGCTTAAGCCTCAATAAAGCTTGCCTTGAGTGCTTCAAGTAGTGTGTGCCCGTCTGTT
GTGTGACTCTGGTAACTAGAGATCCCTCAGACCCTTTTAGTCAGTGTGGAAAATCTCTAGCAGTGGCGCC
CGAACAGGGACTTGAAAGCGAAAGGGAAACCAGAGGAGCTCTCTCGACGCAGGACTCGGCTTGCTGAAGC
GCGCACGGCAAGAGGCGAGGGGCGGCGACTGGTGAGTACGCCAAAAATTTTGACTAGCGGAGGCTAGAAG
GAGAGAGATGGGTGCGAGAGCGTCAGTATTAAGCGGGGGAGAATTAGATCGCGATGGGAAAAAATTCGGT
TAAGGCCAGGGGGAAAGAAAAAATATAAATTAAAACATATAGTATGGGCAAGCAGGGAGCTAGAACGATT
CGCAGTTAATCCTGGCCTGTTAGAAACATCAGAAGGCTGTAGACAAATACTGGGACAGCTACAACCATCC
CTTCAGACAGGATCAGAAGAACTTAGATCATTATATAATACAGTAGCAACCCTCTATTGTGTGCATCAAA
GGATAGAGATAAAAGACACCAAGGAAGCTTTAGACAAGATAGAGGAAGAGCAAAACAAAAGTAAGACCAC
CGCACAGCAAGCGGCCGCTGATCTTCAGACCTGGAGGAGGAGATATGAGGGACAATTGGAGAAGTGAATT
ATATAAATATAAAGTAGTAAAAATTGAACCATTAGGAGTAGCACCCACCAAGGCAAAGAGAAGAGTGGTG
CAGAGAGAAAAAAGAGCAGTGGGAATAGGAGCTTTGTTCCTTGGGTTCTTGGGAGCAGCAGGAAGCACTA
TGGGCGCAGCGTCAATGACGCTGACGGTACAGGCCAGACAATTATTGTCTGGTATAGTGCAGCAGCAGAA
CAATTTGCTGAGGGCTATTGAGGCGCAACAGCATCTGTTGCAACTCACAGTCTGGGGCATCAAGCAGCTC
CAGGCAAGAATCCTGGCTGTGGAAAGATACCTAAAGGATCAACAGCTCCTGGGGATTTGGGGTTGCTCTG
GAAAACTCATTTGCACCACTGCTGTGCCTTGGAATGCTAGTTGGAGTAATAAATCTCTGGAACAGATTTG
GAATCACACGACCTGGATGGAGTGGGACAGAGAAATTAACAATTACACAAGCTTAATACACTCCTTAATT
GAAGAATCGCAAAACCAGCAAGAAAAGAATGAACAAGAATTATTGGAATTAGATAAATGGGCAAGTTTGT
GGAATTGGTTTAACATAACAAATTGGCTGTGGTATATAAAATTATTCATAATGATAGTAGGAGGCTTGGT
AGGTTTAAGAATAGTTTTTGCTGTACTTTCTATAGTGAATAGAGTTAGGCAGGGATATTCACCATTATCG
TTTCAGACCCACCTCCCAACCCCGAGGGGACCCATGCATTGCATCTCAATTAGTCAGCAACCAGGTGTGG
AAAGTCCCCAGGCTCCCCAGCAGGCAGAAGTATGCAAAGCATGCGTCTCAATTAGTCAGCAACCATAGTC
CCGCCCCTAACTCCGCCCATCCCGCCCCTAACTCCGCCCAGTTCCGCCCATTCTCCGCCCCATGGCTGAC
TAATTTTTTTTATTTATGCAGAGGCCGAGGCCGCCTCGGCCTCTGAGCTATTCCAGAAGTAGTGAGGAGG
CTTTTTTGGAGGCCTAGGCTTTTGCAAAAAGCTTTCTAGAGGTACCACCGGAGCTTACCATGACCGAGTA
CAAGCCCACGGTGCGCCTCGCCACCCGCGACGACGTCCCCAGGGCCGTACGCACCCTCGCCGCCGCGTTC
GCCGACTACCCCGCCACGCGCCACACCGTCGATCCGGACCGCCACATCGAGCGGGTCACCGAGCTGCAAG
AACTCTTCCTCACGCGCGTCGGGCTCGACATCGGCAAGGTGTGGGTCGCGGACGACGGCGCCGCCGTGGC
GGTCTGGACCACGCCGGAGAGCGTCGAAGCGGGGGCGGTGTTCGCCGAGATCGGCCCGCGCATGGCCGAG
TTGAGCGGTTCCCGGCTGGCCGCGCAGCAACAGATGGAAGGCCTCCTGGCGCCGCACCGGCCCAAGGAGC
CCGCGTGGTTCCTGGCCACCGTCGGCGTCTCGCCCGACCACCAGGGCAAGGGTCTGGGCAGCGCCGTCGT
GCTCCCCGGAGTGGAGGCGGCCGAGCGCGCCGGGGTGCCCGCCTTCCTGGAGACCTCCGCGCCCCGCAAC
CTCCCCTTCTACGAGCGGCTCGGCTTCACCGTCACCGCCGACGTCGAGGTGCCCGAAGGACCGCGCACCT
GGTGCATGACCCGCAAGCCCGGTGCCAGTTAACGAATTCTAGATCTTGAGACAAATGGCAGTATTCATCC
ACAATTTTAAAAGAAAAGGGGGGATTGGGGGGTACAGTGCAGGGGAAAGAATAGTAGACATAATAGCAAC
AGACATACAAACTAAAGAATTACAAAAACAAATTACAAAAATTCAAAATTTTCGGGTTTATTACAGGGAC
AGCAGAGATCCACTTTGGCGCCGGCTCGAGGCCTGCAGGTGCAAAGATGGATAAAGTTTTAAACAGAGAG
GAATCTTTGCAGCTAATGGACCTTCTAGGTCTTGAAAGGAGTGGGAATTGGCTCCGGTGCCCGTCAGTGG
GCAGAGCGCACATCGCCCACAGTCCCCGAGAAGTTGGGGGGAGGGGTCGGCAATTGAACCGGTGCCTAGA
GAAGGTGGCGCGGGGTAAACTGGGAAAGTGATGTCGTGTACTGGCTCCGCCTTTTTCCCGAGGGTGGGGG
AGAACCGTATATAAGTGCAGTAGTCGCCGTGAACGTTCTTTTTCGCAACGGGTTTGCCGCCAGAACACAG
GTAAGTGCCGTGTGTGGTTCCCGCGGGCCTGGCCTCTTTACGGGTTATGGCCCTTGCGTGCCTTGAATTA
CTTCCACCTGGCTGCAGTACGTGATTCTTGATCCCGAGCTTCGGGTTGGAAGTGGGTGGGAGAGTTCGAG
GCCTTGCGCTTAAGGAGCCCCTTCGCCTCGTGCTTGAGTTGAGGCCTGGCCTGGGCGCTGGGGCCGCCGC
GTGCGAATCTGGTGGCACCTTCGCGCCTGTCTCGCTGCTTTCGATAAGTCTCTAGCCATTTAAAATTTTT
GATGACCTGCTGCGACGCTTTTTTTCTGGCAAGATAGTCTTGTAAATGCGGGCCAAGATCTGCACACTGG
TATTTCGGTTTTTGGGGCCGCGGGCGGCGACGGGGCCCGTGCGTCCCAGCGCACATGTTCGGCGAGGCGG
GGCCTGCGAGCGCGGCCACCGAGAATCGGACGGGGGTAGTCTCAAGCTGGCCGGCCTGCTCTGGTGCCTG
GCCTCGCGCCGCCGTGTATCGCCCCGCCCTGGGCGGCAAGGCTGGCCCGGTCGGCACCAGTTGCGTGAGC
GGAAAGATGGCCGCTTCCCGGCCCTGCTGCAGGGAGCTCAAAATGGAGGACGCGGCGCTCGGGAGAGCGG
GCGGGTGAGTCACCCACACAAAGGAAAAGGGCCTTTCCGTCCTCAGCCGTCGCTTCATGTGACTCCACGG
AGTACCGGGCGCCGTCCAGGCACCTCGATTAGTTCTCGAGCTTTTGGAGTACGTCGTCTTTAGGTTGGGG
GGAGGGGTTTTATGCGATGGAGTTTCCCCACACTGAGTGGGTGGAGACTGAAGTTAGGCCAGCTTGGCAC
TTGATGTAATTCTCCTTGGAATTTGCCCTTTTTGAGTTTGGATCTTGGTTCATTCTCAAGCCTCAGACAG
TGGTTCAAAGTTTTTTTCTTCCATTTCAGGTGTCGTGAGGCTAGCACCGCCACCATGACAGCGGACAAAG
ACAAAGACAAAGACAAAGAGAAGGACCGGGACCGAGACCGGGACCGAGAGAGAGAGAAAAGAGACAAAGC
AAGAGAGAGTGAGAATTCAAGGCCACGCCGGAGCTGTACCTTGGAAGGAGGAGCCAAAAATTATGCTGAG
AGTGATCACAGTGAAGACGAGGACAATGACAACAATAGTGCCACCGCAGAGGAGTCCACGAAGAAGAATA
AGAAGAAACCACCGAAAAAAAAGTCTCGTTATGAAAGGACAGATACCGGTGAGATAACATCCTACATCAC
TGAAGATGATGTGGTCTACAGACCAGGAGACTGTGTGTATATCGAGAGTCGGAGGCCAAACACACCGTAT
TTCATCTGTAGCATTCAAGACTTCAAACTGGTCCACAACTCCCAGGCCTGTTGCAGATCTCCAACTCCTG
CTTTGTGTGACCCCCCAGCATGCTCTCTGCCGGTGGCATCACAGCCACCACAGCATCTTTCTGAAGCCGG
GAGAGGGCCTGTAGGGAGTAAGAGGGACCATCTCCTCATGAACGTCAAATGGTACTACCGTCAATCTGAG
GTTCCAGATTCTGTGTATCAGCATTTGGTTCAGGATCGACATAATGAAAATGACTCTGGAAGAGAACTTG
TCATTACAGACCCAGTTATCAAGAACCGAGAGCTCTTCATTTCTGATTACGTTGACACTTACCATGCTGC
TGCCCTTAGAGGGAAGTGTAACATCTCCCATTTTTCTGACATATTTGCTGCTAGAGAGTTTAAAGCCCGA
GTGGATTCATTTTTCTACATATTAGGATATAACCCTGAGACAAGGAGGCTGAACAGTACCCAGGGGGAGA
TTCGTGTCGGTCCTAGTCATCAGGCCAAACTTCCAGATCTGCAACCATTTCCTTCTCCAGATGGTGATAC
AGTGACCCAACATGAGGAACTGGTCTGGATGCCTGGAGTTAACGACTGTGACCTCCTTATGTACTTGAGG
GCAGCAAGGAGCATGGCGGCATTTGCAGGAATGTGTGATGGAGGCTCTACAGAGGACGGCTGTGTCGCAG
CCTCTCGGGATGACACCACTCTGAATGCACTGAACACACTGCATGAAAGCGGTTACGATGCTGGCAAAGC
CCTGCAGCGCCTGGTGAAGAAGCCTGTGCCCAAGCTCATCGAGAAGTGCTGGACCGAGGACGAAGTGAAA
CGCTTCGTTAAGGGACTCAGGCAGTACGGGAAGAACTTCTTCAGAATTAGAAAGGAGCTGCTTCCCAATA
AGGAAACAGGGGAGCTGATCACCTTCTATTACTATTGGAAGAAGACCCCCGAAGCAGCCAGCTCCCGAGC
CCATCGTAGGCACCGCAGGCAGGCCGTGTTCAGGAGGATTAAGACTCGCACCGCGTCCACACCCGTCAAC
ACACCCTCCAGACCCCCGTCCAGTGAATTCTTGGACCTAAGTTCAGCCAGTGAAGATGACTTCGACAGTG
AGGACAGTGAGCAGGAGCTGAAGGGGTACGCCTGCCGCCACTGCTTCACCACCACCTCCAAAGATTGGCA
CCACGGAGGCCGGGAGAACATCCTGCTTTGCACCGACTGTCGCATCCACTTCAAGAAATACGGTGAGCTC
CCGCCCATTGAGAAGCCCGTGGACCCGCCACCGTTTATGTTCAAACCCGTCAAGGAAGAGGATGATGGGC
TCAGTGGGAAGCATAGCATGAGGACACGGCGGAGTCGGGGCTCGATGTCGACACTACGCAGTGGTCGGAA
GAAGCAGCCAGCCAGCCCTGATGGTCGCACCTCACCCATCAATGAAGACATCCGCTCCAGCGGCCGGAAC
TCCCCCAGCGCTGCCAGTACCTCCAGCAATGACAGTAAAGCAGAGACAGTGAAGAAGTCGGCCAAGAAGG
TGAAGGAGGAAGCCTCTTCCCCTCTTAAGAGTAACAAACGCCAGCGGGAGAAGGTGGCCTCTGATACGGA
GGAGGCTGACAGGACCAGCTCCAAGAAGACAAAAACGCAGGAGATCAGCAGGCCCAACTCGCCATCTGAA
GGTGAGGGAGAGAGTTCAGACAGTCGCAGCGTCAACGATGAGGGTAGCAGTGACCCCAAAGACATCGACC
AGGACAATCGCAGCACGTCCCCGAGCATCCCCAGCCCCCAGGACAATGAGAGTGACTCGGACTCGTCAGC
CCAGCAGCAGATGCTGCAGGCCCAGCCCCCAGCCTTGCAGGCTCCCACTGGGGTCACCCCAGCTCCCTCC
TCAGCTCCTCCAGGGACCCCTCAGCTGCCCACGCCAGGGCCCACGCCCTCTGCCACTGCAGTTCCCCCAC
AGGGCTCCCCCACGGCCTCCCAGGCCCCTAACCAGCCACAGGCTCCCACAGCGCCTGTTCCCCACACCCA
CATCCAACAGGCACCGGCCTTGCACCCCCAGCGGCCGCCCTCACCGCATCCCCCGCCGCATCCCTCGCCA
CATCCCCCGCTGCAGCCTCTGACTGGGTCGGCGGGCCAGCCTTCTGCACCCTCTCATGCCCAGCCCCCAC
TGCACGGTCAGGGCCCACCCGGCCCTCACAGCCTGCAGGCTGGGCCCCTGCTGCAGCACCCAGGCCCCCC
ACAGCCCTTTGGCCTCCCTCCCCAGGCCTCCCAAGGCCAGGCCCCTCTGGGGACCTCCCCAGCAGCAGCG
TACCCTCACACCTCCCTGCAGCTGCCAGCCTCTCAGTCAGCGCTGCAGTCCCAACAGCCTCCACGGGAGC
AGCCCCTGCCACCAGCGCCCTTGGCCATGCCCCACATCAAGCCCCCGCCTACCACTCCCATCCCCCAGCT
GCCGGCGCCACAGGCCCACAAGCACCCTCCCCACCTCTCGGGGCCCTCACCCTTCTCCATGAATGCCAAC
CTGCCTCCCCCTCCAGCCCTGAAGCCCCTGAGCTCCCTGTCCACACATCACCCCCCGTCGGCTCACCCCC
CACCCCTGCAACTCATGCCTCAGAGCCAGCCATTGCCCTCCTCGCCCGCCCAGCCCCCCGGGCTGACCCA
GAGCCAGAACCTGCCCCCGCCCCCTGCCTCCCACCCCCCTACAGGCCTCCACCAGGTGGCCCCCCAACCC
CCGTTTGCTCAGCACCCCTTTGTCCCTGGAGGCCCTCCTCCCATCACCCCTCCGACCTGCCCCTCCACCT
CTACCCCACCGGCGGGACCTGGCACCTCGGCCCAGCCACCCTGCTCTGGTGCGGCGGCTTCAGGAGGCAG
CATAGCGGGGGGGTCGTCCTGCCCACTCCCCACCGTCCAGATCAAGGAGGAGGCTCTGGACGACGCTGAG
GAGCCTGAGAGCCCCCCTCCCCCACCAAGGAGCCCGTCCCCGGAGCCCACTGTGGTGGACACCCCCAGTC
ACGCCAGCCAGTCAGCTAGGTTCTACAAACACCTGGACCGGGGCTACAACTCGTGTGCCCGGACAGACCT
GTACTTCATGCCTCTGGCCGGGTCCAAGCTGGCCAAGAAGAGGGAGGAGGCCATTGAGAAGGCCAAGCGC
GAGGCTGAGCAGAAAGCCCGAGAGGAGCGAGAGCGGGAGAAGGAGAAGGAGAAGGAGCGGGAGCGGGAGC
GAGAGCGGGAGCGCGAGGCAGAGCGGGCGGCTAAGGCGTCCAGCTCAGCGCATGAAGGTCGCCTCAGTGA
CCCACAGCTCAGTGGTCCTGGCCACATGCGGCCATCCTTCGAGCCACCACCAACCACCATTGCTGCTGTG
CCCCCCTACATCGGGCCCGACACACCTGCCCTTCGGACTCTGAGCGAGTACGCCCGGCCCCACGTCATGT
CGCCCACCAACCGCAACCACCCCTTCTACATGCCCCTTAACCCCACGGACCCCCTGCTGGCCTACCACAT
GCCTGGCCTCTACAACGTCGACCCCACCATCCGCGAGCGGGAGCTCCGGGAGCGGGAGATCCGAGAGCGG
GAGATCCGAGAGCGGGAGCTGCGGGAGAGGATGAAGCCGGGCTTCGAGGTGAAGCCCCCAGAGCTGGACC
CCCTGCACCCAGCCGCCAACCCCATGGAGCACTTTGCCCGGCACAGCGCCCTCACCATCCCCCCGACCGC
CGGGCCCCACCCTTTTGCTTCTTTCCACCCGGGCCTGAACCCCTTGGAGAGGGAGAGACTGGCCCTGGCG
GGCCCCCAGCTGCGGCCCGAGATGAGCTACCCTGACAGACTGGCAGCCGAGCGTATCCACGCAGAGCGCA
TGGCATCGCTGACCAGCGATCCCCTGGCCCGACTGCAGATGTTCAACGTGACTCCGCACCATCACCAGCA
CTCTCACATTCACTCCCACCTCCACCTCCACCAGCAGGACCCCCTCCACCAAGGTTCAGCAGGCCCCGTT
CACCCGCTGGTCGACCCCCTGACTGCCGGTCCCCACCTGGCTCGCTTCCCCTACCCGCCTGGCACTCTCC
CCAACCCTCTGCTTGGACAGCCCCCACACGAGCACGAGATGCTTCGCCACCCAGTTTTCGGCACCCCCTA
CCCCCGTGACCTGCCTGGGGCCATCCCACCCCCCATGTCAGCAGCCCACCAGCTGCAGGCCATGCATGCC
CAGTCGGCCGAGCTGCAGAGACTGGCCATGGAGCAGCAGTGGCTGCATGGACACCCCCACATGCATGGTG
GCCACCTACCAAGTCAGGAAGATTATTACAGTCGACTGAAGAAAGAAGGTGACAAGCAGTTATAGTAATG
AACTAGTCCGTAACTTGAAAGTATTTCGATTTCTTGGCTTTATATATCTTGTGGAAAGGACGAAGACAGA
TTCCGAAAGTCTACAGCACGCGTTAAGTCGACAATCAACCTCTGGATTACAAAATTTGTGAAAGATTGAC
TGGTATTCTTAACTATGTTGCTCCTTTTACGCTATGTGGATACGCTGCTTTAATGCCTTTGTATCATGCT
ATTGCTTCCCGTATGGCTTTCATTTTCTCCTCCTTGTATAAATCCTGGTTGCTGTCTCTTTATGAGGAGT
TGTGGCCCGTTGTCAGGCAACGTGGCGTGGTGTGCACTGTGTTTGCTGACGCAACCCCCACTGGTTGGGG
CATTGCCACCACCTGTCAGCTCCTTTCCGGGACTTTCGCTTTCCCCCTCCCTATTGCCACGGCGGAACTC
ATCGCCGCCTGCCTTGCCCGCTGCTGGACAGGGGCTCGGCTGTTGGGCACTGACAATTCCGTGGTGTTGT
CGGGGAAATCATCGTCCTTTCCTTGGCTGCTCGCCTGTGTTGCCACCTGGATTCTGCGCGGGACGTCCTT
CTGCTACGTCCCTTCGGCCCTCAATCCAGCGGACCTTCCTTCCCGCGGCCTGCTGCCGGCTCTGCGGCCT
CTTCCGCGTCTTCGCCTTCGCCCTCAGACGAGTCGGATCTCCCTTTGGGCCGCCTCCCCGCGTCGACTTT
AAGACCAATGACTTACAAGGCAGCTGTAGATCTTAGCCACTTTTTAAAAGAAAAGGGGGGACTGGAAGGG
CTAATTCACTCCCAACGAAGACAAGATCTGCTTTTTGCTTGTACTGGGTCTCTCTGGTTAGACCAGATCT
GAGCCTGGGAGCTCTCTGGCTAACTAGGGAACCCACTGCTTAAGCCTCAATAAAGCTTGCCTTGAGTGCT
TCAAGTAGTGTGTGCCCGTCTGTTGTGTGACTCTGGTAACTAGAGATCCCTCAGACCCTTTTAGTCAGTG
TGGAAAATCTCTAGCAGTACGTATAGTAGTTCATGTCATCTTATTATTCAGTATTTATAACTTGCAAAGA
AATGAATATCAGAGAGTGAGAGGAACTTGTTTATTGCAGCTTATAATGGTTACAAATAAAGCAATAGCAT
CACAAATTTCACAAATAAAGCATTTTTTTCACTGCATTCTAGTTGTGGTTTGTCCAAACTCATCAATGTA
TCTTATCATGTCTGGCTCTAGCTATCCCGCCCCTAACTCCGCCCATCCCGCCCCTAACTCCGCCCAGTTC
CGCCCATTCTCCGCCCCATGGCTGACTAATTTTTTTTATTTATGCAGAGGCCGAGGCCGCCTCGGCCTCT
GAGCTATTCCAGAAGTAGTGAGGAGGCTTTTTTGGAGGCCTAGGGACGTACCCAATTCGCCCTATAGTGA
GTCGTATTACGCGCGCTCACTGGCCGTCGTTTTACAACGTCGTGACTGGGAAAACCCTGGCGTTACCCAA
CTTAATCGCCTTGCAGCACATCCCCCTTTCGCCAGCTGGCGTAATAGCGAAGAGGCCCGCACCGATCGCC
CTTCCCAACAGTTGCGCAGCCTGAATGGCGAATGGG
[124 nt withheld, positions 10397-10520]
C
[91 nt withheld, positions 10522-10612]
A
[49 nt withheld, positions 10614-10662]
CCTTTGACGTTGGAGTCCACGTTCTTT
[37 nt withheld, positions 10690-10726]
ACCCTATCTCGGTCTATTCTTTTGATTTATAAGGGATTTTGCCGATTTCGGCCTATTGGTTAAAAAATGA
GCTGATTTAACAAAAATTTAACGCGAATTTTAACAAAATATTAACGCTTACAATTTAGGTGGCACTTTTC
GGGGAAATGTGCGCGGAACCCCTATTTGTTTATTTTTCTAAATACATTCAAATATGTATCCGCTCATGAG
ACAATAACCCTGATAAATGCTTCAATAATATTGAAAAAGGAAGAGTATGAGTATTCAACATTTCCGTGTC
GCCCTTATTCCCTTTTTTGCGGCATTTTGCCTTCCTGTTTTTGCTCACCCAGAAACGCTGGTGAAAGTAA
AAGATGCTGAAGATCAGTTGGGTGCACGAGTGGGTTACATCGAACTGGATCTCAACAGCGGTAAGATCCT
TGAGAGTTTTCGCCCCGAAGAACGTTTTCCAATGATGAGCACTTTTAAAGTTCTGCTATGTGGCGCGGTA
TTATCCCGTATTGACGCCGGGCAAGAGCAACTCGGTCGCCGCATACACTATTCTCAGAATGACTTGGTTG
AGTACTCACCAGTCACAGAAAAGCATCTTACGGATGGCATGACAGTAAGAGAATTATGCAGTGCTGCCAT
AACCATGAGTGATAACACTGCGGCCAACTTACTTCTGACAACGATCGGAGGACCGAAGGAGCTAACCGCT
TTTTTGCACAACATGGGGGATCATGTAACTCGCCTTGATCGTTGGGAACCGGAGCTGAATGAAGCCATAC
CAAACGACGAGCGTGACACCACGATGCCTGTAGCAATGGCAACAACGTTGCGCAAACTATTAACTGGCGA
ACTACTTACTCTAGCTTCCCGGCAACAATTAATAGACTGGATGGAGGCGGATAAAGTTGCAGGACCACTT
CTGCGCTCGGCCCTTCCGGCTGGCTGGTTTATTGCTGATAAATCTGGAGCCGGTGAGCGTGGGTCTCGCG
GTATCATTGCAGCACTGGGGCCAGATGGTAAGCCCTCCCGTATCGTAGTTATCTACACGACGGGGAGTCA
GGCAACTATGGATGAACGAAATAGACAGATCGCTGAGATAGGTGCCTCACTGATTAAGCATTGGTAACTG
TCAGACCAAGTTTACTCATATATACTTTAGATTGATTTAAAACTTCATTTTTAATTTAAAAGGATCTAGG
TGAAGATCCTTTTTGATAATCTCATGACCAAAATCCCTTAACGTGAGTTTTCGTTCCACTGAGCGTCAGA
CCCCGTAGAAAAGATCAAAGGATCTTCTTGAGATCCTTTTTTTCTGCGCGTAATCTGCTGCTTGCAAACA
AAAAAACCACCGCTACCAGCGGTGGTTTGTTTGCCGGATCAAGAGCTACCAACTCTTTTTCCGAAGGTAA
CTGGCTTCAGCAGAGCGCAGATACCAAATACTGTTCTTCTAGTGTAGCCGTAGTTAGGCCACCACTTCAA
GAACTCTGTAGCACCGCCTACATACCTCGCTCTGCTAATCCTGTTACCAGTGGCTGCTGCCAGTGGCGAT
AAGTCGTGTCTTACCGGGTTGGACTCAAGACGATAGTTACCGGATAAGGCGCAGCGGTCGGGCTGAACGG
GGGGTTCGTGCACACAGCCCAGCTTGGAGCGAACGACCTACACCGAACTGAGATACCTACAGCGTGAGCT
ATGAGAAAGCGCCACGCTTCCCGAAGGGAGAAAGGCGGACAGGTATCCGGTAAGCGGCAGGGTCGGAACA
GGAGAGCGCACGAGGGAGCTTCCAGGGGGAAACGCCTGGTATCTTTATAGTCCTGTCGGGTTTCGCCACC
TCTGACTTGAGCGTCGATTTTTGTGATGCTCGTCAGGGGGGCGGAGCCTATGGAAAAACGCCAGCAACGC
GGCCTTTTTACGGTTCCTGGCCTTTTGCTGGCCTTTTGCTCACATGTTCTTTCCTGCGTTATCCCCTGAT
TCTGTGGATAACCGTATTACCGCCTTTGAGTGAGCTGATACCGCTCGCCGCAGCCGAACGACCGAGCGCA
GCGAGTCAGTGAGCGAGGAAGCGGAAGAGCGCCCAATACGCAAACCGCCTCTCCCCGCGCGTTGGCCGAT
TCATTAATGCAGCTGGCACGACAGGTTTCCCGACTGGAAAGCGGGCAGTGAGCGCAACGCAATTAATGTG
AGTTAGCTCACTCATTAGGCACCCCAGGCTTTACACTTTATGCTTCCGGCTCGTATGTTGTGTGGAATTG
TGAGCGGATAACAATTTCACACAGGAAACAGCTATGACCATGATTACGCCAAGCGCGCAATTAACCCTCA
CTAAAGGGAACAAAAGCTGGAGCTGCAAGC
Features (pLannotate 1.2.2; 31 found; start..end, strand, type, name):
      5..231     +  promoter       RSV promoter: Rous sarcoma virus enhancer/promoter
    232..412     +  LTR            5' LTR (truncated): truncated 5' long terminal repeat (LTR) from HIV-1
    459..584     +  misc_feature   HIV-1 Ψ: packaging signal of human immunodeficiency virus type 1
    568..931     +  CDS            HIV-1 gag (fragment): gag protein from human immunodeficiency virus 1; gag
   1077..1310    +  misc_feature   RRE: The Rev response element (RRE) of HIV-1 allows for Rev-dependent mRNA export from the nucleus to the cytoplasm.
   1687..1713    +  CDS            Rev (fragment): human immunodeficiency virus 1 (HIV-1) Rev protein; rev; enhances nuclear export of unspliced and incompletely spliced viral mRNAs
   1720..1743    +  promoter       SV40 promoter (fragment): SV40 early promoter
   1744..1815    +  promoter       SV40 promoter (fragment): SV40 enhancer and early promoter
   1839..1974    +  rep_origin     SV40 ori: SV40 origin of replication
   2020..2616    +  CDS            PuroR (fragment): puromycin N-acetyltransferase; pac from Streptomyces; confers resistance to puromycin
   2665..2782    +  misc_feature   cPPT/CTS: central polypurine tract and central termination sequence of HIV-1
   2847..2913    +  CDS            small t antigen (fragment): SV40 (simian virus 40) small t antigen
   2920..4098    +  promoter       EF-1α promoter: strong constitutive promoter for human elongation factor EF-1α
   4190..8812    +  CDS            RERE: RERE_HUMAN - Also known as ARG, ARP, ATN1L, KIAA0458. Experimental evidence at protein level: Swiss-Prot protein existence level 1. Plays a role as a transcriptional repressor during development. May play a role in the control of cell survival. Overexpression of RERE recruits BAX to the nucleus particularly to POD and triggers caspase-3 activation, leading to cell death. From Homo sapiens (Human).
   8828..8881    +  promoter       U6 promoter (fragment): RNA polymerase III promoter for human U6 snRNA
   8923..9511    +  misc_feature   WPRE: woodchuck hepatitis virus posttranscriptional regulatory element
   9562..9581    +  misc_feature   cPPT/CTS (fragment): central polypurine tract and central termination sequence of HIV-1
   9583..9816    +  LTR            3' LTR (ΔU3): self-inactivating 3' long terminal repeat (LTR) from HIV-1
   9894..10015   +  polyA_signal   SV40 poly(A) signal: SV40 polyadenylation signal
  10055..10190   +  rep_origin     SV40 ori: SV40 origin of replication
  10211..10229   -  promoter       T7 promoter: promoter for bacteriophage T7 RNA polymerase
  10237..10392   +  CDS            lacZα (fragment): LacZα fragment of β-galactosidase; lacZ fragment
  10397..10825   +  rep_origin     f1 ori (sequence partly withheld): f1 bacteriophage origin of replication; arrow indicates direction of (+) strand synthesis
  10878..10982   +  promoter       AmpR promoter: bla
  10983..11843   +  CDS            AmpR: β-lactamase; bla; confers resistance to ampicillin, carbenicillin, and related antibiotics
  12014..12602   +  rep_origin     ori: high-copy-number ColE1/pMB1/pBR322/pUC origin of replication
  12785..12877   +  CDS            lacI (fragment): lac repressor; lacI; The lac repressor binds to the lac operator to inhibit transcription in E. coli. This inhibition can be relieved by adding lactose or isopropyl-β-D-thiogalactopyranoside (IPTG).
  12890..12911   +  protein_bind   CAP binding site: CAP binding activates transcription in the presence of cAMP. E. coli catabolite activator protein
  12926..12956   +  promoter       lac promoter: promoter for the E. coli lac operon
  12960..12982   +  protein_bind   lac operator (fragment): The lac repressor binds to the lac operator to inhibit transcription in E. coli. This inhibition can be relieved by adding lactose or isopropyl-β-D-thiogalactopyranoside (IPTG). lac repressor encoded by lacI
  13025..13043   +  promoter       T3 promoter: promoter for bacteriophage T3 RNA polymerase
