[The description below was written by a language model from this plasmid's Addgene catalogue record and pLannotate feature annotations shown in this document.]
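Description:
TFORF1153 is a third-generation-style, self-inactivating lentiviral expression plasmid built on the pLX_TRC317 backbone and carrying the human RERE open reading frame, one member of a large barcoded transcription factor ORF collection. In bacteria it is maintained through a high-copy ColE1/pUC-type origin and selected with ampicillin via the β-lactamase gene. An f1 origin and remnants of a lac/lacZα cloning region flanked by T7 and T3 promoters are also annotated in the backbone. The sequenced record is about 13.1 kb, consistent with the stated backbone and insert sizes.

The viral segment begins with an RSV promoter fused to a truncated HIV-1 5' LTR, which drives genomic RNA production in packaging cells without requiring Tat. It is followed by the Ψ packaging signal with a gag fragment and then the Rev response element for nuclear export of the unspliced transcript. Downstream, an SV40 early promoter/origin region drives puromycin N-acetyltransferase, allowing selection of transduced mammalian cells. A cPPT/CTS element then precedes the EF-1α promoter, which constitutively expresses RERE, a protein annotated as a developmental transcriptional repressor whose overexpression can promote caspase-3 activation and cell death. A WPRE after the ORF enhances transcript expression, and the ΔU3 3' LTR renders the integrated provirus self-inactivating. An SV40 polyadenylation signal lies beyond the LTR. The 24-bp barcode described in the catalogue entry is not annotated as a feature, although a short U6-like fragment lies between the ORF and the WPRE.

The construct is intended for overexpressing RERE, individually or in pooled screens, where the barcode identifies the transcription factor, as in directed differentiation studies. The depositor notes a risk of plasmid recombination.
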