Addgene plasmid #144083: TFORF1153
Purpose: Lentiviral vector for overexpressing transcription factor ORFs with unique 24-bp barcodes. Barcodes facilitate identification of transcription factors in pooled screens.
Depositing lab: Feng Zhang. Depositing organization: Broad Institute. Publication: A transcription factor atlas of directed differentiation. Joung J, Ma S, Tay T, Geiger-Schuller KR, Kirchgatterer PC, Verdine VK, Guo B, Arias-Garcia MA, Allen WE, Singh A, Kuksenko O, Abudayyeh OO, Gootenberg JS, Fu Z, Macrae RK, Buenrostro JD, Regev A, Zhang F. Cell. 2023 Jan 5;186(1):209-229.e26. doi: 10.1016/j.cell.2022.11.026. PubMed 36608654.
Backbone
  Vector backbone: pLX_TRC317
  Backbone manufacturer: Broad Institute Genetic Perturbation Platform
  Backbone size w/o insert (bp): 8264
  Vector type: Mammalian Expression, Lentiviral
  Selectable markers: Puromycin
Growth in bacteria
  Bacterial resistance: Ampicillin, 100 μg/mL
  Growth temperature: 37°C
  Growth strain: NEB Stable
  Copy number: High Copy
Gene/Insert
  Gene/Insert name: RERE
  Species: H. sapiens (human)
  Insert size (bp): 4802
  Entrez Gene: RERE (a.k.a. ARG, ARP, ATN1L, DNB1, NEDBEH)
  Promoter: EF1a
  Cloning method: Unknown
  Sequencing primers: 5′ GGGTGGAGACTGAAGTTAGGCCAG; 3′ CACATAGCGTAAAAGGAGCAACATAG
Terms and licenses: Academic/Nonprofit Terms; Industry Terms: Not Available to Industry
Depositor comments: NM_012102,NM_001042681,XM_005263464,XM_017001359,XM_017001358,ENST00000337907,ENST00000400908 . The transcription factor ORF portion of this plasmid was synthesized by Genewiz. Please test multiple small colonies in case of plasmid recombination. To make this collection available in a timely manner, a portion of this collection was not fully sequenced by Addgene. If an Addgene verified full plasmid sequence is not available, please contact us prior to placing an order to request the full sequence.
How to cite: TFORF1153 was a gift from Feng Zhang (Addgene plasmid # 144083 ; http://n2t.net/addgene:144083 ; RRID:Addgene_144083)
