>Addgene plasmid #144083 | TFORF1153 | depositor partial sequence | sequence record 284373 | Insert
ACCGCCACCATGACAGCGGACAAAGACAAAGACAAAGACAAAGAGAAGGACCGGGACCGAGACCGGGACC
GAGAGAGAGAGAAAAGAGACAAAGCAAGAGAGAGTGAGAATTCAAGGCCACGCCGGAGCTGTACCTTGGA
AGGAGGAGCCAAAAATTATGCTGAGAGTGATCACAGTGAAGACGAGGACAATGACAACAATAGTGCCACC
GCAGAGGAGTCCACGAAGAAGAATAAGAAGAAACCACCGAAAAAAAAGTCTCGTTATGAAAGGACAGATA
CCGGTGAGATAACATCCTACATCACTGAAGATGATGTGGTCTACAGACCAGGAGACTGTGTGTATATCGA
GAGTCGGAGGCCAAACACACCGTATTTCATCTGTAGCATTCAAGACTTCAAACTGGTCCACAACTCCCAG
GCCTGTTGCAGATCTCCAACTCCTGCTTTGTGTGACCCCCCAGCATGCTCTCTGCCGGTGGCATCACAGC
CACCACAGCATCTTTCTGAAGCCGGGAGAGGGCCTGTAGGGAGTAAGAGGGACCATCTCCTCATGAACGT
CAAATGGTACTACCGTCAATCTGAGGTTCCAGATTCTGTGTATCAGCATTTGGTTCAGGATCGACATAAT
GAAAATGACTCTGGAAGAGAACTTGTCATTACAGACCCAGTTATCAAGAACCGAGAGCTCTTCATTTCTG
ATTACGTTGACACTTACCATGCTGCTGCCCTTAGAGGGAAGTGTAACATCTCCCATTTTTCTGACATATT
TGCTGCTAGAGAGTTTAAAGCCCGAGTGGATTCATTTTTCTACATATTAGGATATAACCCTGAGACAAGG
AGGCTGAACAGTACCCAGGGGGAGATTCGTGTCGGTCCTAGTCATCAGGCCAAACTTCCAGATCTGCAAC
CATTTCCTTCTCCAGATGGTGATACAGTGACCCAACATGAGGAACTGGTCTGGATGCCTGGAGTTAACGA
CTGTGACCTCCTTATGTACTTGAGGGCAGCAAGGAGCATGGCGGCATTTGCAGGAATGTGTGATGGAGGC
TCTACAGAGGACGGCTGTGTCGCAGCCTCTCGGGATGACACCACTCTGAATGCACTGAACACACTGCATG
AAAGCGGTTACGATGCTGGCAAAGCCCTGCAGCGCCTGGTGAAGAAGCCTGTGCCCAAGCTCATCGAGAA
GTGCTGGACCGAGGACGAAGTGAAACGCTTCGTTAAGGGACTCAGGCAGTACGGGAAGAACTTCTTCAGA
ATTAGAAAGGAGCTGCTTCCCAATAAGGAAACAGGGGAGCTGATCACCTTCTATTACTATTGGAAGAAGA
CCCCCGAAGCAGCCAGCTCCCGAGCCCATCGTAGGCACCGCAGGCAGGCCGTGTTCAGGAGGATTAAGAC
TCGCACCGCGTCCACACCCGTCAACACACCCTCCAGACCCCCGTCCAGTGAATTCTTGGACCTAAGTTCA
GCCAGTGAAGATGACTTCGACAGTGAGGACAGTGAGCAGGAGCTGAAGGGGTACGCCTGCCGCCACTGCT
TCACCACCACCTCCAAAGATTGGCACCACGGAGGCCGGGAGAACATCCTGCTTTGCACCGACTGTCGCAT
CCACTTCAAGAAATACGGTGAGCTCCCGCCCATTGAGAAGCCCGTGGACCCGCCACCGTTTATGTTCAAA
CCCGTCAAGGAAGAGGATGATGGGCTCAGTGGGAAGCATAGCATGAGGACACGGCGGAGTCGGGGCTCGA
TGTCGACACTACGCAGTGGTCGGAAGAAGCAGCCAGCCAGCCCTGATGGTCGCACCTCACCCATCAATGA
AGACATCCGCTCCAGCGGCCGGAACTCCCCCAGCGCTGCCAGTACCTCCAGCAATGACAGTAAAGCAGAG
ACAGTGAAGAAGTCGGCCAAGAAGGTGAAGGAGGAAGCCTCTTCCCCTCTTAAGAGTAACAAACGCCAGC
GGGAGAAGGTGGCCTCTGATACGGAGGAGGCTGACAGGACCAGCTCCAAGAAGACAAAAACGCAGGAGAT
CAGCAGGCCCAACTCGCCATCTGAAGGTGAGGGAGAGAGTTCAGACAGTCGCAGCGTCAACGATGAGGGT
AGCAGTGACCCCAAAGACATCGACCAGGACAATCGCAGCACGTCCCCGAGCATCCCCAGCCCCCAGGACA
ATGAGAGTGACTCGGACTCGTCAGCCCAGCAGCAGATGCTGCAGGCCCAGCCCCCAGCCTTGCAGGCTCC
CACTGGGGTCACCCCAGCTCCCTCCTCAGCTCCTCCAGGGACCCCTCAGCTGCCCACGCCAGGGCCCACG
CCCTCTGCCACTGCAGTTCCCCCACAGGGCTCCCCCACGGCCTCCCAGGCCCCTAACCAGCCACAGGCTC
CCACAGCGCCTGTTCCCCACACCCACATCCAACAGGCACCGGCCTTGCACCCCCAGCGGCCGCCCTCACC
GCATCCCCCGCCGCATCCCTCGCCACATCCCCCGCTGCAGCCTCTGACTGGGTCGGCGGGCCAGCCTTCT
GCACCCTCTCATGCCCAGCCCCCACTGCACGGTCAGGGCCCACCCGGCCCTCACAGCCTGCAGGCTGGGC
CCCTGCTGCAGCACCCAGGCCCCCCACAGCCCTTTGGCCTCCCTCCCCAGGCCTCCCAAGGCCAGGCCCC
TCTGGGGACCTCCCCAGCAGCAGCGTACCCTCACACCTCCCTGCAGCTGCCAGCCTCTCAGTCAGCGCTG
CAGTCCCAACAGCCTCCACGGGAGCAGCCCCTGCCACCAGCGCCCTTGGCCATGCCCCACATCAAGCCCC
CGCCTACCACTCCCATCCCCCAGCTGCCGGCGCCACAGGCCCACAAGCACCCTCCCCACCTCTCGGGGCC
CTCACCCTTCTCCATGAATGCCAACCTGCCTCCCCCTCCAGCCCTGAAGCCCCTGAGCTCCCTGTCCACA
CATCACCCCCCGTCGGCTCACCCCCCACCCCTGCAACTCATGCCTCAGAGCCAGCCATTGCCCTCCTCGC
CCGCCCAGCCCCCCGGGCTGACCCAGAGCCAGAACCTGCCCCCGCCCCCTGCCTCCCACCCCCCTACAGG
CCTCCACCAGGTGGCCCCCCAACCCCCGTTTGCTCAGCACCCCTTTGTCCCTGGAGGCCCTCCTCCCATC
ACCCCTCCGACCTGCCCCTCCACCTCTACCCCACCGGCGGGACCTGGCACCTCGGCCCAGCCACCCTGCT
CTGGTGCGGCGGCTTCAGGAGGCAGCATAGCGGGGGGGTCGTCCTGCCCACTCCCCACCGTCCAGATCAA
GGAGGAGGCTCTGGACGACGCTGAGGAGCCTGAGAGCCCCCCTCCCCCACCAAGGAGCCCGTCCCCGGAG
CCCACTGTGGTGGACACCCCCAGTCACGCCAGCCAGTCAGCTAGGTTCTACAAACACCTGGACCGGGGCT
ACAACTCGTGTGCCCGGACAGACCTGTACTTCATGCCTCTGGCCGGGTCCAAGCTGGCCAAGAAGAGGGA
GGAGGCCATTGAGAAGGCCAAGCGCGAGGCTGAGCAGAAAGCCCGAGAGGAGCGAGAGCGGGAGAAGGAG
AAGGAGAAGGAGCGGGAGCGGGAGCGAGAGCGGGAGCGCGAGGCAGAGCGGGCGGCTAAGGCGTCCAGCT
CAGCGCATGAAGGTCGCCTCAGTGACCCACAGCTCAGTGGTCCTGGCCACATGCGGCCATCCTTCGAGCC
ACCACCAACCACCATTGCTGCTGTGCCCCCCTACATCGGGCCCGACACACCTGCCCTTCGGACTCTGAGC
GAGTACGCCCGGCCCCACGTCATGTCGCCCACCAACCGCAACCACCCCTTCTACATGCCCCTTAACCCCA
CGGACCCCCTGCTGGCCTACCACATGCCTGGCCTCTACAACGTCGACCCCACCATCCGCGAGCGGGAGCT
CCGGGAGCGGGAGATCCGAGAGCGGGAGATCCGAGAGCGGGAGCTGCGGGAGAGGATGAAGCCGGGCTTC
GAGGTGAAGCCCCCAGAGCTGGACCCCCTGCACCCAGCCGCCAACCCCATGGAGCACTTTGCCCGGCACA
GCGCCCTCACCATCCCCCCGACCGCCGGGCCCCACCCTTTTGCTTCTTTCCACCCGGGCCTGAACCCCTT
GGAGAGGGAGAGACTGGCCCTGGCGGGCCCCCAGCTGCGGCCCGAGATGAGCTACCCTGACAGACTGGCA
GCCGAGCGTATCCACGCAGAGCGCATGGCATCGCTGACCAGCGATCCCCTGGCCCGACTGCAGATGTTCA
ACGTGACTCCGCACCATCACCAGCACTCTCACATTCACTCCCACCTCCACCTCCACCAGCAGGACCCCCT
CCACCAAGGTTCAGCAGGCCCCGTTCACCCGCTGGTCGACCCCCTGACTGCCGGTCCCCACCTGGCTCGC
TTCCCCTACCCGCCTGGCACTCTCCCCAACCCTCTGCTTGGACAGCCCCCACACGAGCACGAGATGCTTC
GCCACCCAGTTTTCGGCACCCCCTACCCCCGTGACCTGCCTGGGGCCATCCCACCCCCCATGTCAGCAGC
CCACCAGCTGCAGGCCATGCATGCCCAGTCGGCCGAGCTGCAGAGACTGGCCATGGAGCAGCAGTGGCTG
CATGGACACCCCCACATGCATGGTGGCCACCTACCAAGTCAGGAAGATTATTACAGTCGACTGAAGAAAG
AAGGTGACAAGCAGTTATAGTAATGAACTAGTCCGTAACTTGAAAGTATTTCGATTTCTTGGCTTTATAT
ATCTTGTGGAAAGGACGAAGACAGATTCCGAAAGTCTACAGC
