>Addgene plasmid #144083 | TFORF1153 | depositor partial sequence | sequence record 284374 | Barcode
AGACAGATTCCGAAAGTCTACAGC
